Addgene plasmid #148169: pGex-CS-DmCup_296-425-L364AL368A-GB1_Z
Purpose: Bacterial Expression of DmCup_296-425-L364AL368A
Depositing lab: Elisa Izaurralde. Depositing organization: Max Planck Institute for Developmental Biology. Publication: 4E-BPs require non-canonical 4E-binding motifs and a lateral surface of eIF4E to repress translation. Igreja C, Peter D, Weiler C, Izaurralde E. Nat Commun. 2014 Sep 2;5:4790. doi: 10.1038/ncomms5790. PubMed 25179781.
Backbone
  Vector backbone: Unknown
  Vector type: Bacterial Expression
Growth in bacteria
  Bacterial resistance: Ampicillin, 100 μg/mL
  Growth temperature: 37°C
  Growth strain: DH5alpha
  Copy number: Low Copy
Gene/Insert
  Gene/Insert name: DmCup_296-425-L364AL368A
  Species: D. melanogaster (fly)
  Entrez Gene: cup (a.k.a. Dmel_CG11181, CG11181, CUP, Cup, DmCup, Dmel\CG11181, fs(1)cup, fs(2)cup, i239)
  Cloning method: Unknown
Terms and licenses: Academic/Nonprofit Terms; Industry Terms: Not Available to Industry
Depositor comments: ATTENTION: new reference, that is NOT the same reference as our full length clone has. NCBI:NM_078769.3 (length AA 1117) Plasmids from this collection were made available to the research community and donated after the lab closed. Please note that the sequence provided by the depositing laboratory may be theoretical/predicted or based on Sanger sequencing results. There may be discrepancies between sequencing results obtained by Addgene and the depositor sequence. If an Addgene verified sequence is not available, please contact before placing your order to request that our lab fully sequence the plasmid.
How to cite: pGex-CS-DmCup_296-425-L364AL368A-GB1_Z was a gift from Elisa Izaurralde (Addgene plasmid # 148169 ; http://n2t.net/addgene:148169 ; RRID:Addgene_148169)
