[The description below was written by a language model from this plasmid's Addgene catalogue record and pLannotate feature annotations shown in this document.]
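Description:
pGex-CS-DmCup_296-425-L364AL368A-GB1_Z is a 5.5 kb bacterial expression plasmid for producing a mutant fragment of the Drosophila melanogaster translational repressor Cup in E. coli. The catalogue lists the backbone as unknown, but the name and the annotated features are consistent with a pGEX-type vector. These features include a ColE1/pBR322-family origin of replication, an ampicillin resistance gene (β-lactamase) with its own promoter, remnants of the pBR322 bom and rop regions, and a lacI repressor gene driven by the lacIq promoter. A lac promoter/operator and lacZα segment also lie downstream of lacI. The record describes the plasmid as low copy.

The expression cassette is driven by the strong hybrid tac promoter followed by a lac operator. Transcription is therefore held off by the plasmid-encoded Lac repressor and induced with IPTG. The open reading frame begins with Schistosoma japonicum glutathione S-transferase. A short segment follows that was annotated as a fragment of a TEV-containing composite tag, which probably represents a protease cleavage site, although the record does not state this. Next come Cup residues 296–425 and a C-terminal GB1 domain, the B1 domain of streptococcal protein G, which is used as a solubility-enhancing partner. GST allows glutathione-affinity purification or pull-down of the fusion.

The insert carries the substitutions L364A and L368A, and the depositor notes that numbering follows a reference sequence different from that of their full-length clone. The associated publication concerns non-canonical eIF4E-binding motifs in 4E-binding proteins, so the construct was presumably made to test how these residues contribute to the Cup–eIF4E interaction. The record does not spell out the role of the mutations.
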