Features (pLannotate 1.2.2; 19 found; start..end, strand, type, name):
    183..211     +  promoter       tac promoter: strong E. coli promoter; hybrid between the trp and lac UV5 promoters
    219..235     +  protein_bind   lac operator: The lac repressor binds to the lac operator to inhibit transcription in E. coli. This inhibition can be relieved by adding lactose or isopropyl-β-D-thiogalactopyranoside (IPTG). lac repressor encoded by lacI
    258..903     +  CDS            GST (fragment): glutathione S-transferase from Schistosoma japonicum
    905..925     +  CDS            capTEV™ (fragment): composite tag for in vivo biotinylation, TEV protease cleavage, and 6xHis tagging
    936..1331    +  CDS            cup (fragment): CUP_DROME - Also known as fs(2)cup. Experimental evidence at protein level: Swiss-Prot protein existence level 1. Adapter protein that plays a central role in localization of transcripts in the oocyte and in young embryos (PubMed:9118812). Maintains RNA targets in a repressed state by promoting their deadenylation and protects deadenylated mRNAs from further degradation (PubMed:21937713). Binds to and recruits eIF-4E to the 3'-UTR of some mRNA targets which prevents interaction between eIF4E1 and eIF4G (PubMed:14685270, PubMed:15465908, PubMed:21081899). This may contribute to translational re
   1332..1489    +  CDS            GB1 (fragment): B1 domain of Streptococcal protein G effective as a solubilizing fusion partner (Cheng and Patel, 2004)
   1522..1561    +  CDS            rop (fragment): Rop protein, which maintains plasmids at low copy number; rop
   1663..1703    +  misc_feature   bom (fragment): basis of mobility region from pBR322
   1808..1912    +  promoter       AmpR promoter: bla
   1913..2773    +  CDS            AmpR: β-lactamase; bla; confers resistance to ampicillin, carbenicillin, and related antibiotics
   2944..3532    +  rep_origin     ori: high-copy-number ColE1/pMB1/pBR322/pUC origin of replication
   3718..3769    -  misc_feature   bom (fragment): basis of mobility region from pBR322
   3776..3853    +  promoter       lacIq promoter: lacI (mutant); In the lacIq allele, a single base change in the promoter boosts expression of the lacI gene about 10-fold.
   3854..4936    +  CDS            lacI: lac repressor; lacI; The lac repressor binds to the lac operator to inhibit transcription in E. coli. This inhibition can be relieved by adding lactose or isopropyl-β-D-thiogalactopyranoside (IPTG).
   4949..4970    +  protein_bind   CAP binding site: CAP binding activates transcription in the presence of cAMP. E. coli catabolite activator protein
   4985..5015    +  promoter       lac promoter: promoter for the E. coli lac operon
   5023..5039    +  protein_bind   lac operator: The lac repressor binds to the lac operator to inhibit transcription in E. coli. This inhibition can be relieved by adding lactose or isopropyl-β-D-thiogalactopyranoside (IPTG). lac repressor encoded by lacI
   5059..5232    +  CDS            lacZα: LacZα fragment of β-galactosidase; lacZ fragment
   5496..107     -  CDS            yciV (fragment) (across the origin): RNAAM_ECOLI - Also known as trpH From Escherichia coli (strain K12).
>Addgene plasmid #148169 | pGex-CS-DmCup_296-425-L364AL368A-GB1_Z | depositor full sequence | sequence record 290617 | Full Sequence
AGCTTATCGACTGCACGGTGCACCAATGCTTCTGGCGTCAGGCAGCCATCGGAAGCTGTGGTATGGCTGT
GCAGGTCGTAAATCACTGCATAATTCGTGTCGCTCAAGGCGCACTCCCGTTCTGGATAATGTTTTTTGCG
CCGACATCATAACGGTTCTGGCAAATATTCTGAAATGAGCTGTTGACAATTAATCATCGGCTCGTATAAT
GTGTGGAATTGTGAGCGGATAACAATTTCACACAGGAAACAGTATTCATGTCCCCTATACTAGGTTATTG
GAAAATTAAGGGCCTTGTGCAACCCACTCGACTTCTTTTGGAATATCTTGAAGAAAAATATGAAGAGCAT
TTGTATGAGCGCGATGAAGGTGATAAATGGCGAAACAAAAAGTTTGAATTGGGTTTGGAGTTTCCCAATC
TTCCTTATTATATTGATGGTGATGTTAAATTAACACAGTCTATGGCCATCATACGTTATATAGCTGACAA
GCACAACATGTTGGGTGGTTGTCCAAAAGAGCGTGCAGAGATTTCAATGCTTGAAGGAGCGGTTTTGGAT
ATTAGATACGGTGTTTCGAGAATTGCATATAGTAAAGACTTTGAAACTCTCAAAGTTGATTTTCTTAGCA
AGCTACCTGAAATGCTGAAAATGTTCGAAGATCGTTTATGTCATAAAACATATTTAAATGGTGATCATGT
AACCCATCCTGACTTCATGTTGTATGACGCTCTTGATGTTGTTTTATACATGGACCCAATGTGCCTGGAT
GCGTTCCCAAAATTAGTTTGTTTTAAAAAACGTATTGAAGCTATCCCACAAATTGATAAGTACTTGAAAT
CCAGCAAGTATATAGCATGGCCTTTGCAGGGCTGGCAAGCCACGTTTGGTGGTGGCGACCATCTCGAGAA
TCTTTATTTTCAGGGCGCCATGGGCAGCACAGGCATTCACAAGCCAGGAAGTCTGCGAGCACCCAAGGCT
GTTCGTCCTACTACTGCTCCGGTGGTCAGCAGCAAGCCGGTCAAGAGCTATACCCGCTCCCGCCTGATGG
ACATTCGCAACGGGATGTTCAATGCCCTGATGCACAGGTCCAAGGAGAGCTTTGTGATGCCTCGCATCGC
CACCTGCGACGACATTGAGGCGGAGGGAAGGGCTCGCCGCATGAATATTTGGCGCACCTCGGACGGCACA
AGATTCCGGACCCGCTCCACCACAGCTAACTTAAACATGAACAACAACAACAACAATGAGTGCATGCCTG
CCTTCTTCAAAAACAAAAATAAGCCGAACCTAATCAGTGACGAGTCCATCATCCAGAGCCAACCGATGCA
GTACAAACTTATCCTGAACGGTAAAACCCTGAAAGGTGAAACCACCACCGAAGCTGTTGACGCTGCTACC
GCGGAAAAAGTTTTCAAACAGTACGCTAACGACAACGGTGTTGACGGTGAATGGACCTACGACGACGCTA
CCAAAACCTACACCGTAACGGAATAAGAATTCATCGTGACTGACTGACGATCTGCCTCGCGCGTTTCGGT
GATGACGGTGAAAACCTCTGACACATGCAGCTCCCGGAGACGGTCACAGCTTGTCTGTAAGCGGATGCCG
GGAGCAGACAAGCCCGTCAGGGCGCGTCAGCGGGTGTTGGCGGGTGTCGGGGCGCAGCCATGACCCAGTC
ACGTAGCGATAGCGGAGTGTATAATTCTTGAAGACGAAAGGGCCTCGTGATACGCCTATTTTTATAGGTT
AATGTCATGATAATAATGGTTTCTTAGACGTCAGGTGGCACTTTTCGGGGAAATGTGCGCGGAACCCCTA
TTTGTTTATTTTTCTAAATACATTCAAATATGTATCCGCTCATGAGACAATAACCCTGATAAATGCTTCA
ATAATATTGAAAAAGGAAGAGTATGAGTATTCAACATTTCCGTGTCGCCCTTATTCCCTTTTTTGCGGCA
TTTTGCCTTCCTGTTTTTGCTCACCCAGAAACGCTGGTGAAAGTAAAAGATGCTGAAGATCAGTTGGGTG
CACGAGTGGGTTACATCGAACTGGATCTCAACAGCGGTAAGATCCTTGAGAGTTTTCGCCCCGAAGAACG
TTTTCCAATGATGAGCACTTTTAAAGTTCTGCTATGTGGCGCGGTATTATCCCGTGTTGACGCCGGGCAA
GAGCAACTCGGTCGCCGCATACACTATTCTCAGAATGACTTGGTTGAGTACTCACCAGTCACAGAAAAGC
ATCTTACGGATGGCATGACAGTAAGAGAATTATGCAGTGCTGCCATAACCATGAGTGATAACACTGCGGC
CAACTTACTTCTGACAACGATCGGAGGACCGAAGGAGCTAACCGCTTTTTTGCACAACATGGGGGATCAT
GTAACTCGCCTTGATCGTTGGGAACCGGAGCTGAATGAAGCCATACCAAACGACGAGCGTGACACCACGA
TGCCTGCAGCAATGGCAACAACGTTGCGCAAACTATTAACTGGCGAACTACTTACTCTAGCTTCCCGGCA
ACAATTAATAGACTGGATGGAGGCGGATAAAGTTGCAGGACCACTTCTGCGCTCGGCCCTTCCGGCTGGC
TGGTTTATTGCTGATAAATCTGGAGCCGGTGAGCGTGGGTCTCGCGGTATCATTGCAGCACTGGGGCCAG
ATGGTAAGCCCTCCCGTATCGTAGTTATCTACACGACGGGGAGTCAGGCAACTATGGATGAACGAAATAG
ACAGATCGCTGAGATAGGTGCCTCACTGATTAAGCATTGGTAACTGTCAGACCAAGTTTACTCATATATA
CTTTAGATTGATTTAAAACTTCATTTTTAATTTAAAAGGATCTAGGTGAAGATCCTTTTTGATAATCTCA
TGACCAAAATCCCTTAACGTGAGTTTTCGTTCCACTGAGCGTCAGACCCCGTAGAAAAGATCAAAGGATC
TTCTTGAGATCCTTTTTTTCTGCGCGTAATCTGCTGCTTGCAAACAAAAAAACCACCGCTACCAGCGGTG
GTTTGTTTGCCGGATCAAGAGCTACCAACTCTTTTTCCGAAGGTAACTGGCTTCAGCAGAGCGCAGATAC
CAAATACTGTCCTTCTAGTGTAGCCGTAGTTAGGCCACCACTTCAAGAACTCTGTAGCACCGCCTACATA
CCTCGCTCTGCTAATCCTGTTACCAGTGGCTGCTGCCAGTGGCGATAAGTCGTGTCTTACCGGGTTGGAC
TCAAGACGATAGTTACCGGATAAGGCGCAGCGGTCGGGCTGAACGGGGGGTTCGTGCACACAGCCCAGCT
TGGAGCGAACGACCTACACCGAACTGAGATACCTACAGCGTGAGCTATGAGAAAGCGCCACGCTTCCCGA
AGGGAGAAAGGCGGACAGGTATCCGGTAAGCGGCAGGGTCGGAACAGGAGAGCGCACGAGGGAGCTTCCA
GGGGGAAACGCCTGGTATCTTTATAGTCCTGTCGGGTTTCGCCACCTCTGACTTGAGCGTCGATTTTTGT
GATGCTCGTCAGGGGGGCGGAGCCTATGGAAAAACGCCAGCAACGCGGCCTTTTTACGGTTCCTGGCCTT
TTGCTGGCCTTTTGCTCACATGTTCTTTCCTGCGTTATCCCCTGATTCTGTGGATAACCGTATTACCGCC
TTTGAGTGAGCTGATACCGCTCGCCGCAGCCGAACGACCGAGCGCAGCGAGTCAGTGAGCGAGGAAGCGG
AAGAGCGCCTGATGCGGTATTTTCTCCTTACGCATCTGTGCGGTATTTCACACCGCATAAATTCCGACAC
CATCGAATGGTGCAAAACCTTTCGCGGTATGGCATGATAGCGCCCGGAAGAGAGTCAATTCAGGGTGGTG
AATGTGAAACCAGTAACGTTATACGATGTCGCAGAGTATGCCGGTGTCTCTTATCAGACCGTTTCCCGCG
TGGTGAACCAGGCCAGCCACGTTTCTGCGAAAACGCGGGAAAAAGTGGAAGCGGCGATGGCGGAGCTGAA
TTACATTCCCAACCGCGTGGCACAACAACTGGCGGGCAAACAGTCGTTGCTGATTGGCGTTGCCACCTCC
AGTCTGGCCCTGCACGCGCCGTCGCAAATTGTCGCGGCGATTAAATCTCGCGCCGATCAACTGGGTGCCA
GCGTGGTGGTGTCGATGGTAGAACGAAGCGGCGTCGAAGCCTGTAAAGCGGCGGTGCACAATCTTCTCGC
GCAACGCGTCAGTGGGCTGATCATTAACTATCCGCTGGATGACCAGGATGCCATTGCTGTGGAAGCTGCC
TGCACTAATGTTCCGGCGTTATTTCTTGATGTCTCTGACCAGACACCCATCAACAGTATTATTTTCTCCC
ATGAAGACGGTACGCGACTGGGCGTGGAGCATCTGGTCGCATTGGGTCACCAGCAAATCGCGCTGTTAGC
GGGCCCATTAAGTTCTGTCTCGGCGCGTCTGCGTCTGGCTGGCTGGCATAAATATCTCACTCGCAATCAA
ATTCAGCCGATAGCGGAACGGGAAGGCGACTGGAGTGCCATGTCCGGTTTTCAACAAACCATGCAAATGC
TGAATGAGGGCATCGTTCCCACTGCGATGCTGGTTGCCAACGATCAGATGGCGCTGGGCGCAATGCGCGC
CATTACCGAGTCCGGGCTGCGCGTTGGTGCGGATATCTCGGTAGTGGGATACGACGATACCGAAGACAGC
TCATGTTATATCCCGCCGTCAACCACCATCAAACAGGATTTTCGCCTGCTGGGGCAAACCAGCGTGGACC
GCTTGCTGCAACTCTCTCAGGGCCAGGCGGTGAAGGGCAATCAGCTGTTGCCCGTCTCACTGGTGAAAAG
AAAAACCACCCTGGCGCCCAATACGCAAACCGCCTCTCCCCGCGCGTTGGCCGATTCATTAATGCAGCTG
GCACGACAGGTTTCCCGACTGGAAAGCGGGCAGTGAGCGCAACGCAATTAATGTGAGTTAGCTCACTCAT
TAGGCACCCCAGGCTTTACACTTTATGCTTCCGGCTCGTATGTTGTGTGGAATTGTGAGCGGATAACAAT
TTCACACAGGAAACAGCTATGACCATGATTACGGATTCACTGGCCGTCGTTTTACAACGTCGTGACTGGG
AAAACCCTGGCGTTACCCAACTTAATCGCCTTGCAGCACATCCCCCTTTCGCCAGCTGGCGTAATAGCGA
AGAGGCCCGCACCGATCGCCCTTCCCAACAGTTGCGCAGCCTGAATGGCGAATGGCGCTTTGCCTGGTTT
CCGGCACCAGAAGCGGTGCCGGAAAGCTGGCTGGAGTGCGATCTTCCTGAGGCCGATACTGTCGTCGTCC
CCTCAAACTGGCAGATGCACGGTTACGATGCGCCCATCTACACCAACGTAACCTATCCCATTACGGTCAA
TCCGCCGTTTGTTCCCACGGAGAATCCGACGGGTTGTTACTCGCTCACATTTAATGTTGATGAAAGCTGG
CTACAGGAAGGCCAGACGCGAATTATTTTTGATGGCGTTGGAATT
